>Addgene plasmid #71058 | pFOSGE_COF4A08 | depositor partial sequence | sequence record 127000 | insert
ATGAGCAGCCAGGGACACCATAAGATGTCCGGCGGCGGCAAGAAGGGCGCCATGGAGCAGGACTACACCG
ACGTGGTCGATCTGGGCGATCGCTTCTCAGCGGACATGGCGCGCCTCTGCATGAACGAACAGTACGCGGA
CGTGGAGTTCATCGTCGAGGAGGAGCGCATACCCGCCCACCGCGTCATACTCGCGGCACGCAGCGAATAC
TTCCGGGCGCTGCTGTACGGCGGCATGGCGGAGACCACACAGCGCCAAATACCGCTTGAGGTGCCGCTGG
AAGCGTTCAAGGTGCTGCTGCGCTACATTTACTCGGGCACACTGCTGCTGTCCACATTGGACGAGGATTC
CACCATCGATGTGCTGGGCATGGCCAATCAGTATGGTTTCCAGGATCTGGAGATGGCCATATCGAATTAT
TTACGCCAGTATCTGGCCTTGGACAATGTCTGCATGATTCTTGATGCGGCGCGTCTATACAATCTAGAGG
AACTCACCGAGGTTTGCCTAATGTTCATGGATCGCAATGCCGGCGACCTGCTGCTGCACAACAGCTTCAA
TACGCTATCCAAGGAATCGCTGGAGGAGGTACTACGGCGTGACTGCTTCTTCGCCCCCGAGGTGCAGATC
TTTTTGGCCGTGTGGAAGTGGAGCCGCTTCAATAGCAACGTGGACTTCAAGTCCGTGGTTAGTTATGTCC
GCCTGCCACTGATGAACCTCGAGCATCTGCTGCAGGTGGTGCGTCCCTCGGGCATCCTGGATCCCGACAA
GATTCTCGACGCCATCGACGAGCGCAGCACTTCAAAGGCGCTGCCCTACAGGGCGGCGCTCTGGCCGGAG
GAAAACGTGGCCGCGGAGACGTTTTTGTCGCGCTGCATCCAGGGAGAGTGTCGCGACGCGCTGCTGGATG
GAGATGTGACCACCTATGACATGGAGAACGGGTATACGCGCCACTGCATTACGGACAGCAAAGATGCGGG
CATTGTGGTCGAATTGGGCACGTTCTGCATGATCAATCACATTCGCATGCTGCTCTGGGACAGAGACAGC
CGGGCGTACTCCTACTACGTTGAGGTGTCCGGCGACCAGCAGCATTGGGATCGCGTGGTCGACTACAGCG
ACTACCACTGCCGCTCCTGGCAATACTTATACTTCGAAGCACGACCCGTCAGATTCATTCGACTGGTGGG
CACCCAGAACACTGTAAACCGGGTATTCCATGTTGTGGGTCTGGAAGCCATGCACACGGCCAAGGTGCCG
CGTTTAGTTAACCATTTTGTGGCGCCCAAGACGAACGTGGCCACCGTAGAGATGAGCGCCATTGTGACGG
ACGGCGTGAGTCGCACCCGCAACGCGCTTATCAACGGCGATTATGTGCGCTACGACTGGGACTCGGGATA
TACTTGCCACCAATTGGGCAGCGGCGAGATCGTCGTCCGTTTGGGCCAACCCTACTATTTGGGCTCAATG
AGGCTGTTGCTGTGGGACTGCGATGATCGCACCTACAGCTTCTACATCGAAATTTCGACGAACCGCAAGG
AATGGCAAATGGTCGTGGACCGCCGCAACGACAGGACCCGCTCCTGGCAGAACTTTCACTTTACTCCGCG
TCCAGTGGTCTATATCCGCATTGTGGGCACACGCAACACAGCGAATGAGATCTTCCACTGCGTCCACCTC
GAATGTCCGACCCAGGACAAAAACTACTTAAAGAAGATAGCCGACATGGAGAAGGAGCGCGAGAAGAGGG
AGAAGGAGAAGAAGACGGCCAAGACTGACGATGACAATATTGCCTCTACCTCGGGATCCTCGTTGGCTTC
AGGCCATGCTGAAAGTCCCTCCACTTCCTCCAGCAGCAGCCAAAGCGTTTTAAGGTCCATCCACTGGCCG
CCACAGACAAGGGAAGTGGCCGTTGCCCCACTCACTCCGCCAGCACTCTCCCCGCCCGGCACGCCAGCAC
TTCCGGCTCCTCTGACCCCGGCAACCTCGTCGCCGCATAACAACCATGAACAAAATCAGCCAAGTAATAT
CAGTGCAGACGCAAGCCACCACACCAGTCCAAGTTCAAGGAGCAACCCCAGTCCCAGCCTAAGTAGGAGC
AGAAGCCAGAGTGCGGAGTTGGAGCCAGTGCCGCCATTGGTTGAGCTTGACACCAGGGAGACGCTC
