>Addgene plasmid #71058 | pFOSGE_COF4A08 | addgene partial sequence | sequence record 131620 | M13-F20 5'-TGTAAAACGACGGCCAGT-3'
TTCGTTGCAACAAATTGATGAGCAATGCTTTTTTATAATGCCAACTTTGTACAAAAAAGCAGGCTTCATG
AGCAGCCAGGGACACCATAAGATGTCCGGCGGCGGCAAGAAGGGCGCCATGGAGCAGGACTACACCGACG
TGGTCGATCTGGGCGATCGCTTCTCAGCGGACATGGCGCGCCTCTGCATGAACGAACAGTACGCGGACGT
GGAGTTCATCGTCGAGGAGGAGCGCATACCCGCCCACCGCGTCATACTCGCGGCACGCAGCGAATACTTC
CGGGCGCTGCTGTACGGCGGCATGGCGGAGACCACACAGCGCCAAATACCGCTTGAGGTGCCGCTGGAAG
CGTTCAAGGTGCTGCTGCGCTACATTTACTCGGGCACACTGCTGCTGTCCACATTGGACGAGGATTCCAC
CATCGATGTGCTGGGCATGGCCAATCAGTATGGTTTCCAGGATCTGGAGATGGCCATATCGAATTATTTA
CGCCAGTATCTGGCCTTGGACAATGTCTGCATGATTCTTGATGCGGCGCGTCTATACAATCTAGAGGAAC
TCACCGAGGTTTGCCTAATGTTCATGGATCGCAATGCCGGCGACCTGCTGCTGCACAACAGCTTCAATAC
GCTATCCAAGGAATCGCTGGAGGAGGTACTACGGCGTGACTGCTTCTTCGCCCCCGAGGTGCAGATCTTT
TTGGCCGTGTGGAAGTGGAGCCGCTTCAATAGCAACGTGGACTTCAAGTCCGTGGTTAGTTATGTCCGCC
TGCCACTGATGAACCTCGAGCATCTGCTGCAGGTGGTGCGTCCCTCGGGCATCCTGGATCCCGACAAGAT
TCTCGACGCC
