>Addgene plasmid #71058 | pFOSGE_COF4A08 | addgene partial sequence | sequence record 131622 | M13-Rev 5'-CAGGAAACAGCTATGACC-3'
ATTTTATTTTGACTGATAGTGACCTGTTCGTTGCAACAAATTGATAAGCAATGCTTTCTTATAATGCCAA
CTTTGTACAAGAAAGCTGGGTCGAGCGTCTCCCTGGTGTCAAGCTCAACCAATGGCGGCACTGGCTCCAA
CTCCGCACTCTGGCTTCTGCTCCTACTTAGGCTGGGACTGGGGTTGCTCCTTGAACTTGGACTGGTGTGG
TGGCTTGCGTCTGCACTGATATTACTTGGCTGATTTTGTTCATGGTTGTTATGCGGCGACGAGGTTGCCG
GGGTCAGAGGAGCCGGAAGTGCTGGCGTGCCGGGCGGGGAGAGTGCTGGCGGAGTGAGTGGGGCAACGGC
CACTTCCCTTGTCTGTGGCGGCCAGTGGATGGACCTTAAAACGCTTTGGCTGCTGCTGGAGGAAGTGGAG
GGACTTTCAGCATGGCCTGAAGCCAACGAGGATCCCGAGGTAGAGGCAATATTGTCATCGTCAGTCTTGG
CCGTCTTCTTCTCCTTCTCCCTCTTCTCGCGCTCCTTCTCCATGTCGGCTATCTTCTTTAAGTAGTTTTT
GTCCTGGGTCGGACATTCGAGGTGGACGCAGTGGAAGATCTCATTCGCTGTGTTGCGTGTGCCCACAATG
CGGATATAGACCACTGGACGCGGAGTAAAGTGAAAGTTCTGCCAGGAGCGGGTCCTGTCG
