[The description below was written by a language model from this plasmid's Addgene catalogue record.]
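Description:
pFOSGE_COF4A08 is a Gateway entry clone built on the commercial pDONR221 donor backbone and carrying the Drosophila melanogaster gene CG1826 (FBgn0030228, transcript FBtr0071497) as an insert of about 2.2 kb. It is a bacterial cloning plasmid rather than an expression vector: it is maintained at high copy in standard E. coli cloning strains under kanamycin selection. The record names no promoter, tag or reporter associated with the insert, which is consistent with the general design of entry clones, where the insert is simply held between recombination sites. No feature table is provided, so the exact boundaries of the insert, whether it retains a stop codon, and the precise element layout cannot be confirmed here.

The insert was introduced by Gateway cloning. In a pDONR221-derived entry clone, a BP recombination reaction normally replaces the donor vector's counter-selectable cassette with the fragment of interest, leaving it flanked by attL sites. These sites allow the CG1826 sequence to be transferred by an LR reaction into any compatible destination vector, which then supplies the promoter, fusion partners and host-specific elements. M13 forward and reverse primer sites flanking the cassette are listed for sequence verification of the insert.

The associated publication concerns transcriptional regulators and their context-dependent regulatory functions, which suggests this clone belongs to a collection of fly regulator or cofactor entry clones intended for shuttling into downstream assay vectors. The record itself states the purpose only as a Gateway entry clone.
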