Addgene plasmid #71058: pFOSGE_COF4A08
Purpose: Gateway entry clone
Depositing lab: Alexander Stark. Depositing organization: Research Institute of Molecular Pathology (IMP). Publication: Transcriptional regulators form diverse groups with context-dependent regulatory functions. Stampfel G, Kazmar T, Frank O, Wienerroither S, Reiter F, Stark A. Nature. 2015 Nov 9. doi: 10.1038/nature15545. PubMed 26550828.
Backbone
  Vector backbone: pDONR221
  Backbone manufacturer: Invitrogen
  Backbone size w/o insert (bp): 4762
  Vector type: Gateway entry vector
Growth in bacteria
  Bacterial resistance: Kanamycin, 50 μg/mL
  Growth temperature: 37°C
  Growth strain: DH5alpha
  Copy number: High Copy
Gene/Insert
  Gene/Insert name: CG1826 (alt names: FBgn0030228; CG1826, FBtr0071497)
  Species: D. melanogaster (fly)
  Insert size (bp): 2166
  Cloning method: Gateway Cloning
  Sequencing primers: 5′ M13-F20; 3′ M13R
Terms and licenses: Academic/Nonprofit Terms; Industry Terms: Not Available to Industry
How to cite: pFOSGE_COF4A08 was a gift from Alexander Stark (Addgene plasmid # 71058 ; http://n2t.net/addgene:71058 ; RRID:Addgene_71058)
